>Addgene plasmid #116252 | pHAGE-EGFR-G598V | addgene full sequence | sequence record 250535 | Addgene NGS Result
GGCTTGGTAGGTTTAAGAATAGTTTTTGCTGTACTTTCTATAGTGAATAGAGTTAGGCAGGGATATTCAC
CATTATCGTTTCAGACCCACCTCCCAACCCCGAGGGGACCCGACAGGCCCGAAGGAATAGAAGAAGAAGG
TGGAGAGAGAGACAGAGACAGATCCATTCGATTAGTGAACGGATCTCGACGGTATCGCCGAATTCACAAA
TGGCAGTATTCATCCACAATTTTAAAAGAAAAGGGGGGATTGGGGGGTACAGTGCAGGGGAAAGAATAGT
AGACATAATAGCAACAGACATACAAACTAAAGAATTACAAAAACAAATTACAAAAATTCAAAATTTTCGG
GTTTATTACAGGGACAGCAGAGATCCAGTTTGGACTAGTCGTGAGGCTCCGGTGCCCGTCAGTGGGCAGA
GCGCACATCGCCCACAGTCCCCGAGAAGTTGGGGGGAGGGGTCGGCAATTGAACCGGTGCCTAGAGAAGG
TGGCGCGGGGTAAACTGGGAAAGTGATGTCGTGTACTGGCTCCGCCTTTTTCCCGAGGGTGGGGGAGAAC
CGTATATAAGTGCAGTAGTCGCCGTGAACGTTCTTTTTCGCAACGGGTTTGCCGCCAGAACACAGGTAAG
TGCCGTGTGTGGTTCCCGCGGGCCTGGCCTCTTTACGGGTTATGGCCCTTGCGTGCCTTGAATTACTTCC
ACCTGGCTGCAGTACGTGATTCTTGATCCCGAGCTTCGGGTTGGAAGTGGGTGGGAGAGTTCGAGGCCTT
GCGCTTAAGGAGCCCCTTCGCCTCGTGCTTGAGTTGAGGCCTGGCCTGGGCGCTGGGGCCGCCGCGTGCG
AATCTGGTGGCACCTTCGCGCCTGTCTCGCTGCTTTCGATAAGTCTCTAGCCATTTAAAATTTTTGATGA
CCTGCTGCGACGCTTTTTTTCTGGCAAGATAGTCTTGTAAATGCGGGCCAAGATCTGCACACTGGTATTT
CGGTTTTTGGGGCCGCGGGCGGCGACGGGGCCCGTGCGTCCCAGCGCACATGTTCGGCGAGGCGGGGCCT
GCGAGCGCGGCCACCGAGAATCGGACGGGGGTAGTCTCAAGCTGGCCGGCCTGCTCTGGTGCCTGGCCTC
GCGCCGCCGTGTATCGCCCCGCCCTGGGCGGCAAGGCTGGCCCGGTCGGCACCAGTTGCGTGAGCGGAAA
GATGGCCGCTTCCCGGCCCTGCTGCAGGGAGCTCAAAATGGAGGACGCGGCGCTCGGGAGAGCGGGCGGG
TGAGTCACCCACACAAAGGAAAAGGGCCTTTCCGTCCTCAGCCGTCGCTTCATGTGACTCCACGGAGTAC
CGGGCGCCGTCCAGGCACCTCGATTAGTTCTCGAGCTTTTGGAGTACGTCGTCTTTAGGTTGGGGGGAGG
GGTTTTATGCGATGGAGTTTCCCCACACTGAGTGGGTGGAGACTGAAGTTAGGCCAGCTTGGCACTTGAT
GTAATTCTCCTTGGAATTTGCCCTTTTTGAGTTTGGATCTTGGTTCATTCTCAAGCCTCAGACAGTGGTT
CAAAGTTTTTTTCTTCCATTTCAGGTGTCGTGAAGCGGCCCTGCAGATATCAACAAGTTTGTACAAAAAA
GCAGGCACCATGCGACCCTCCGGGACGGCCGGGGCAGCGCTCCTGGCGCTGCTGGCTGCGCTCTGCCCGG
CGAGTCGGGCTCTGGAGGAAAAGAAAGTTTGCCAAGGCACGAGTAACAAGCTCACGCAGTTGGGCACTTT
TGAAGATCATTTTCTCAGCCTCCAGAGGATGTTCAATAACTGTGAGGTGGTCCTTGGGAATTTGGAAATT
ACCTATGTGCAGAGGAATTATGATCTTTCCTTCTTAAAGACCATCCAGGAGGTGGCTGGTTATGTCCTCA
TTGCCCTCAACACAGTGGAGCGAATTCCTTTGGAAAACCTGCAGATCATCAGAGGAAATATGTACTACGA
AAATTCCTATGCCTTAGCAGTCTTATCTAACTATGATGCAAATAAAACCGGACTGAAGGAGCTGCCCATG
AGAAATTTACAGGAAATCCTGCATGGCGCCGTGCGGTTCAGCAACAACCCTGCCCTGTGCAACGTGGAGA
GCATCCAGTGGCGGGACATAGTCAGCAGTGACTTTCTCAGCAACATGTCGATGGACTTCCAGAACCACCT
GGGCAGCTGCCAAAAGTGTGATCCAAGCTGTCCCAATGGGAGCTGCTGGGGTGCAGGAGAGGAGAACTGC
CAGAAACTGACCAAAATCATCTGTGCCCAGCAGTGCTCCGGGCGCTGCCGTGGCAAGTCCCCCAGTGACT
GCTGCCACAACCAGTGTGCTGCAGGCTGCACAGGCCCCCGGGAGAGCAACTGCCTGGTCTGCCGCAAATT
CCGAGACGAAGCCACGTGCAAGGACACCTGCCCCCCACTCATGCTCTACAACCCCACCACGTACCAGATG
GATGTGAACCCCGAGGGCAAATACAGCTTTGGTGCCACCTGCGTGAAGAAGTGTCCCCGTAATTATGTGG
TGACAGATCACGGCTCGTGCGTCCGAGCCTGTGGGGCCGACAGCTATGAGATGGAGGAAGACGGCGTCCG
CAAGTGTAAGAAGTGCGAAGGGCCTTGCCGCAAAGTGTGTAACGGAATAGGTATTGGTGAATTTAAAGAC
TCACTCTCCATAAATGCTACGAATATTAAACACTTCAAAAACTGCACCTCCATCAGTGGCGATCTCCACA
TCCTGCCGGTGGCATTTAGGGGTGACTCCTTCACACATACTCCTCCTCTGGATCCACAGGAACTGGATAT
TCTGAAAACCGTAAAGGAAATCACAGGGTTTTTGCTGATTCAGGCTTGGCCTGAAAACAGGACGGACCTC
CATGCCTTTGAGAACCTAGAAATCATACGCGGCAGGACCAAGCAACATGGTCAGTTTTCTCTTGCAGTCG
TCAGCCTGAACATAACATCCTTGGGATTACGCTCCCTCAAGGAGATAAGTGATGGAGATGTGATAATTTC
AGGAAACAAAAATTTGTGCTATGCAAATACAATAAACTGGAAAAAACTGTTTGGGACCTCCGGTCAGAAA
ACCAAAATTATAAGCAACAGAGGTGAAAACAGCTGCAAGGCCACAGGCCAGGTCTGCCATGCCTTGTGCT
CCCCCGAGGGCTGCTGGGGCCCGGAGCCCAGGGACTGCGTCTCTTGCCGGAATGTCAGCCGAGGCAGGGA
ATGCGTGGACAAGTGCAACCTTCTGGAGGGTGAGCCAAGGGAGTTTGTGGAGAACTCTGAGTGCATACAG
TGCCACCCAGAGTGCCTGCCTCAGGCCATGAACATCACCTGCACAGGACGGGGACCAGACAACTGTATCC
AGTGTGCCCACTACATTGACGGCCCCCACTGCGTCAAGACCTGCCCGGCAGTAGTCATGGGAGAAAACAA
CACCCTGGTCTGGAAGTACGCAGACGCCGGCCATGTGTGCCACCTGTGCCATCCAAACTGCACCTACGGA
TGCACTGGGCCAGGTCTTGAAGGCTGTCCAACGAATGGGCCTAAGATCCCGTCCATCGCCACTGGGATGG
TGGGGGCCCTCCTCTTGCTGCTGGTGGTGGCCCTGGGGATCGGCCTCTTCATGCGAAGGCGCCACATCGT
TCGGAAGCGCACGCTGCGGAGGCTGCTGCAGGAGAGGGAGCTTGTGGAGCCTCTTACACCCAGT
[981 nt withheld, positions 3705-4685]
TTCTTCAGCAGCCCCTCCACGTCACGGACTCCCCTCCTGAGCTCTCTGAGTGCAACCAGCAACAATTCCA
CCGTGGCTTGCATTGATAGAAATGGGCTGCAAAGCTGTCCCATCAAGGAAGACAGCTTCTTGCAGCGATA
CAGCTCAGACCCCACAGGCGCCTTGACTGAGGACAGCATAGACGACACCTTCCTCCCAGTGCCTGAATAC
ATAAACCAGTCCGTTCCCAAAAGGCCCGCTGGCTCTGTGCAGAATCCTGTCTATCACAATCAGCCTCTGA
ACCCCGCGCCCAGCAGAGACCCACACTACCAGGACCCCCACAGCACTGCAGTGGGCAACCCCGAGTATCT
CAACACTGTCCAGCCCACCTGTGTCAACAGCACATTCGACAGCCCTGCCCACTGGGCCCAGAAAGGCAGC
CACCAAATTAGCCTGGACAACCCTGACTACCAGCAGGACTTCTTTCCCAAGGAAGCCAAGCCAAATGGCA
TCTTTAAGGGCTCCACAGCTGAAAATGCAGAATACCTAAGGGTCGCGCCACAAAGCAGTGAATTTATTGG
AGCATAGAACCCAGCTTTCTTGTACAAAGTGGTTGATATCCAGCACAGTGGCGGCCGCTCGAGTCTAGAG
GGCCCGCGGTTCGAAGGTAAGCCTATCCCTAACCCTCTCCTCGGTCTCGATTCTACGCGTACCGGTTAGT
AATGAGATCCCTCCCCCCCCCCTAACGTTACTGGCCGAAGCCGCTTGGAATAAGGCCGGTGTGCGTTTGT
CTATATGTTATTTTCCACCATATTGCCGTCTTTTGGCAATGTGAGGGCCCGGAAACCTGGCCCTGTCTTC
TTGACGAGCATTCCTAGGGGTCTTTCCCCTCTCGCCAAAGGAATGCAAGGTCTGTTGAATGTCGTGAAGG
AAGCAGTTCCTCTGGAAGCTTCTTGAAGACAAACAACGTCTGTAGCGACCCTTTGCAGGCAGCGGAACCC
CCCACCTGGCGACAGGTGCCTCTGCGGCCAAAAGCCACGTGTATAAGATACACCTGCAAAGGCGGCACAA
CCCCAGTGCCACGTTGTGAGTTGGATAGTTGTGGAAAGAGTCAAATGGCTCTCCTCAAGCGTATTCAACA
AGGGGCTGAAGGATGCCCAGAAGGTACCCCATTGTATGGGATCTGATCTGGGGCCTCGGTGCACATGCTT
TACATGTGTTTAGTCGAGGTTAAAAAAACGTCTAGGCCCCCCGAACCACGGGGACGTGGTTTTCCTTTGA
AAAACACGATGATAATATGGCCACACATATGGTGAGCAAGGGCGAGGAGCTGTTCACCGGGGTGGTGCCC
ATCCTGGTCGAGCTGGACGGCGACGTAAACGGCCACAAGTTCAGCGTGTCCGGCGAGGGCGAGGGCGATG
CCACCTACGGCAAGCTGACCCTGAAGTTCATCTGCACCACCGGCAAGCTGCCCGTGCCCTGGCCCACCCT
CGTGACCACCCTGACCTACGGCGTGCAGTGCTTCAGCCGCTACCCCGACCACATGAAGCAGCACGACTTC
TTCAAGTCCGCCATGCCCGAAGGCTACGTCCAGGAGCGCACCATCTTCTTCAAGGACGACGGCAACTACA
AGACCCGCGCCGAGGTGAAGTTCGAGGGCGACACCCTGGTGAACCGCATCGAGCTGAAGGGCATCGACTT
CAAGGAGGACGGCAACATCCTGGGGCACAAGCTGGAGTACAACTACAACAGCCACAACGTCTATATCATG
GCCGACAAGCAGAAGAACGGCATCAAGGTGAACTTCAAGATCCGCCACAACATCGAGGACGGCAGCGTGC
AGCTCGCCGACCACTACCAGCAGAACACCCCCATCGGCGACGGCCCCGTGCTGCTGCCCGACAACCACTA
CCTGAGCACCCAGTCCGCCCTGAGCAAAGACCCCAACGAGAAGCGCGATCACATGGTCCTGCTGGAGTTC
GTGACCGCCGCCGGGATCACTCTCGGCATGGACGAGCTGTACAAGTAAATCGATAGATCCTAATCAACCT
CTGGATTACAAAATTTGTGAAAGATTGACTGGTATTCTTAACTATGTTGCTCCTTTTACGCTATGTGGAT
ACGCTGCTTTAATGCCTTTGTATCATGCTATTGCTTCCCGTATGGCTTTCATTTTCTCCTCCTTGTATAA
ATCCTGGTTGCTGTCTCTTTATGAGGAGTTGTGGCCCGTTGTCAGGCAACGTGGCGTGGTGTGCACTGTG
TTTGCTGACGCAACCCCCACTGGTTGGGGCATTGCCACCACCTGTCAGCTCCTTTCCGGGACTTTCGCTT
TCCCCCTCCCTATTGCCACGGCGGAACTCATCGCCGCCTGCCTTGCCCGCTGCTGGACAGGGGCTCGGCT
GTTGGGCACTGACAATTCCGTGGTGTTGTCGGGGAAATCATCGTCCTTTCCTTGGCTGCTCGCCTGTGTT
GCCACCTGGATTCTGCGCGGGACGTCCTTCTGCTACGTCCCTTCGGCCCTCAATCCAGCGGACCTTCCTT
CCCGCGGCCTGCTGCCGGCTCTGCGGCCTCTTCCGCGTCTTCGCCTTCGCCCTCAGACGAGTCGGATCTC
CCTTTGGGCCGCCTCCCCGCCTGAGATCCTTTAAGACCAATGACTTACAAGGCAGCTGTAGATCTTAGCC
ACTTTTTAAAAGAAAAGGGGGGACTGGAAGGGCTAATTCACTCCCAACGAAGACAAGATCTGCTTTTTGC
TTGTACTGGGTCTCTCTGGTTAGACCAGATCTGAGCCTGGGAGCTCTCTGGCTAACTAGGGAACCCACTG
CTTAAGCCTCAATAAAGCTTGCCTTGAGTGCTTCAAGTAGTGTGTGCCCGTCTGTTGTGTGACTCTGGTA
ACTAGAGATCCCTCAGACCCTTTTAGTCAGTGTGGAAAATCTCTAGCAGTAGTAGTTCATGTCATCTTAT
TATTCAGTATTTATAACTTGCAAAGAAATGAATATCAGAGAGTGAGAGGCCCGGGTTAATTAAGGAAAGG
GCTAGATCATTCTTGAAGACGAAAGGGCCTCGTGATACGCCTATTTTTATAGGTTAATGTCATGATAATA
ATGGTTTCTTAGACGTCAGGTGGCACTTTTCGGGGAAATGTGCGCGGAACCCCTATTTGTTTATTTTTCT
AAATACATTCAAATATGTATCCGCTCATGAGACAATAACCCTGATAAATGCTTCAATAATATTGAAAAAG
GAAGAGTATGAGTATTCAACATTTCCGTGTCGCCCTTATTCCCTTTTTTGCGGCATTTTGCCTTCCTGTT
TTTGCTCACCCAGAAACGCTGGTGAAAGTAAAAGATGCTGAAGATCAGTTGGGTGCACGAGTGGGTTACA
TCGAACTGGATCTCAACAGCGGTAAGATCCTTGAGAGTTTTCGCCCCGAAGAACGTTTTCCAATGATGAG
CACTTTTAAAGTTCTGCTATGTGGCGCGGTATTATCCCGTGTTGACGCCGGGCAAGAGCAACTCGGTCGC
CGCATACACTATTCTCAGAATGACTTGGTTGAGTACTCACCAGTCACAGAAAAGCATCTTACGGATGGCA
TGACAGTAAGAGAATTATGCAGTGCTGCCATAACCATGAGTGATAACACTGCGGCCAACTTACTTCTGAC
AACGATCGGAGGACCGAAGGAGCTAACCGCTTTTTTGCACAACATGGGGGATCATGTAACTCGCCTTGAT
CGTTGGGAACCGGAGCTGAATGAAGCCATACCAAACGACGAGCGTGACACCACGATGCCTGTAGCAATGG
CAACAACGTTGCGCAAACTATTAACTGGCGAACTACTTACTCTAGCTTCCCGGCAACAATTAATAGACTG
GATGGAGGCGGATAAAGTTGCAGGACCACTTCTGCGCTCGGCCCTTCCGGCTGGCTGGTTTATTGCTGAT
AAATCTGGAGCCGGTGAGCGTGGGTCTCGCGGTATCATTGCAGCACTGGGGCCAGATGGTAAGCCCTCCC
GTATCGTAGTTATCTACACGACGGGGAGTCAGGCAACTATGGATGAACGAAATAGACAGATCGCTGAGAT
AGGTGCCTCACTGATTAAGCATTGGTAACTGTCAGACCAAGTTTACTCATATATACTTTAGATTGATTTA
AAACTTCATTTTTAATTTAAAAGGATCTAGGTGAAGATCCTTTTTGATAATCTCATGACCAAAATCCCTT
AACGTGAGTTTTCGTTCCACTGAGCGTCAGACCCCGTAGAAAAGATCAAAGGATCTTCTTGAGATCCTTT
TTTTCTGCGCGTAATCTGCTGCTTGCAAACAAAAAAACCACCGCTACCAGCGGTGGTTTGTTTGCCGGAT
CAAGAGCTACCAACTCTTTTTCCGAAGGTAACTGGCTTCAGCAGAGCGCAGATACCAAATACTGTTCTTC
TAGTGTAGCCGTAGTTAGGCCACCACTTCAAGAACTCTGTAGCACCGCCTACATACCTCGCTCTGCTAAT
CCTGTTACCAGTGGCTGCTGCCAGTGGCGATAAGTCGTGTCTTACCGGGTTGGACTCAAGACGATAGTTA
CCGGATAAGGCGCAGCGGTCGGGCTGAACGGGGGGTTCGTGCACACAGCCCAGCTTGGAGCGAACGACCT
ACACCGAACTGAGATACCTACAGCGTGAGCTATGAGAAAGCGCCACGCTTCCCGAAGGGAGAAAGGCGGA
CAGGTATCCGGTAAGCGGCAGGGTCGGAACAGGAGAGCGCACGAGGGAGCTTCCAGGGGGAAACGCCTGG
TATCTTTATAGTCCTGTCGGGTTTCGCCACCTCTGACTTGAGCGTCGATTTTTGTGATGCTCGTCAGGGG
GGCGGAGCCTATGGAAAAACGCCAGCAACGCGGCCTTTTTACGGTTCCTGGCCTTTTGCTGGCCTTTTGC
TCACATGTTCTTTCCTGCGTTATCCCCTGATTCTGTGGATAACCGTATTACCGCCTTTGAGTGAGCTGAT
ACCGCTCGCCGCAGCCGAACGACCGAGCGCAGCGAGTCAGTGAGCGAGGAAGCGGAAGAGCGCCCAATAC
GCAAACCGCCTCTCCCCGCGCGTTGGCCGATTCATTAATGCAGCAAGCTCATGGCTGACTAATTTTTTTT
ATTTATGCAGAGGCCGAGGCCGCCTCGGCCTCTGAGCTATTCCAGAAGTAGTGAGGAGGCTTTTTTGGAG
GCCTAGGCTTTTGCAAAAAGCTCCCCGTGGCACGACAGGTTTCCCGACTGGAAAGCGGGCAGTGAGCGCA
ACGCAATTAATGTGAGTTAGCTCACTCATTAGGCACCCCAGGCTTTACACTTTATGCTTCCGGCTCGTAT
GTTGTGTGGAATTGTGAGCGGATAACAATTTCACACAGGAAACAGCTATGACATGATTACGAATTTCACA
AATAAAGCATTTTTTTCACTGCATTCTAGTTGTGGTTTGTCCAAACTCATCAATGTATCTTATCATGTCT
GGATCAACTGGATAACTCAAGCTAACCAAAATCATCCCAAACTTCCCACCCCATACCCTATTACCACTGC
CAATTACCTGTGGTTTCATTTACTCTAAACCTGTGATTCCTCTGAATTATTTTCATTTTAAAGAAATTGT
ATTTGTTAAATATGTACTACAAACTTAGTAGTTGGAAGGGCTAATTCACTCCCAAAGAAGACAAGATATC
CTTGATCTGTGGATCTACCACACACAAGGCTACTTCCCTGATTAGCAGAACTACACACCAGGGCCAGGGG
TCAGATATCCACTGACCTTTGGATGGTGCTACAAGCTAGTACCAGTTGAGCCAGATAAGGTAGAAGAGGC
CAATAAAGGAGAGAACACCAGCTTGTTACACCCTGTGAGCCTGCATGGGATGGATGACCCGGAGAGAGAA
GTGTTAGAGTGGAGGTTTGACAGCCGCCTAGCATTTCATCACGTGGCCCGAGAGCTGCATCCGGAGTACT
TCAAGAACTGCTGATATCGAGCTTGCTACAAGGGACTTTCCGCTGGGGACTTTCCAGGGAGGCGTGGCCT
GGGCGGGACTGGGGAGTGGCGAGCCCTCAGATCCTGCATATAAGCAGCTGCTTTTTGCCTGTACTGGGTC
TCTCTGGTTAGACCAGATCTGAGCCTGGGAGCTCTCTGGCTAACTAGGGAACCCACTGCTTAAGCCTCAA
TAAAGCTTGCCTTGAGTGCTTCAAGTAGTGTGTGCCCGTCTGTTGTGTGACTCTGGTAACTAGAGATCCC
TCAGACCCTTTTAGTCAGTGTGGAAAATCTCTAGCAGTGGCGCCCGAACAGGGACTTGAAAGCGAAAGGG
AAACCAGAGGAGCTCTCTCGACGCAGGACTCGGCTTGCTGAAGCGCGCACGGCAAGAGGCGAGGGGCGGC
GACTGGTGAGTACGCCAAAAATTTTGACTAGCGGAGGCTAGAAGGAGAGAGATGGGTGCGAGAGCGTCAG
TATTAAGCGGGGGAGAATTAGATCGCGATGGGAAAAAATTCGGTTAAGGCCAGGGGGAAAGAAAAAATAT
AAATTAAAACATATAGTATGGGCAAGCAGGGAGCTAGAACGATTCGCAGTTAATCCTGGCCTGTTAGAAA
CATCAGAAGGCTGTAGACAAATACTGGGACAGCTACAACCATCCCTTCAGACAGGATCAGAAGAACTTAG
ATCATTATATAATACAGTAGCAACCCTCTATTGTGTGCATCAAAGGATAGAGATAAAAGACACCAAGGAA
GCTTTAGACAAGATAGAGGAAGAGCAAAACAAAAGTAAGACCACCGCACAGCAAGCGGCCGGCCGCTGAT
CTTCAGACCTGGAGGAGGAGATATGAGGGACAATTGGAGAAGTGAATTATATAAATATAAAGTAGTAAAA
ATTGAACCATTAGGAGTAGCACCCACCAAGGCAAAGAGAAGAGTGGTGCAGAGAGAAAAAAGAGCAGTGG
GAATAGGAGCTTTGTTCCTTGGGTTCTTGGGAGCAGCAGGAAGCACTATGGGCGCAGCGTCAATGACGCT
GACGGTACAGGCCAGACAATTATTGTCTGGTATAGTGCAGCAGCAGAACAATTTGCTGAGGGCTATTGAG
GCGCAACAGCATCTGTTGCAACTCACAGTCTGGGGCATCAAGCAGCTCCAGGCAAGAATCCTGGCTGTGG
AAAGATACCTAAAGGATCAACAGCTCCTGGGGATTTGGGGTTGCTCTGGAAAACTCATTTGCACCACTGC
TGTGCCTTGGAATGCTAGTTGGAGTAATAAATCTCTGGAACAGATTTGGAATCACACGACCTGGATGGAG
TGGGACAGAGAAATTAACAATTACACAAGCTTAATACACTCCTTAATTGAAGAATCGCAAAACCAGCAAG
AAAAGAATGAACAAGAATTATTGGAATTAGATAAATGGGCAAGTTTGTGGAATTGGTTTAACATAACAAA
TTGGCTGTGGTATATAAAATTATTCATAATGATAGTAGGA
Features (pLannotate 1.2.2; 27 found; start..end, strand, type, name):
     85..185     +  CDS            Rev (fragment): human immunodeficiency virus 1 (HIV-1) Rev protein; rev; enhances nuclear export of unspliced and incompletely spliced viral mRNAs
    230..347     +  misc_feature   cPPT/CTS: central polypurine tract and central termination sequence of HIV-1
    395..1573    +  promoter       EF-1α promoter: strong constitutive promoter for human elongation factor EF-1α
   1594..1614    +  protein_bind   attB1: mutant version of attB; core recombination site for the Gateway® BP reaction BP Clonase™
   1620..5250    +  CDS            EGFR (fragment) (sequence partly withheld): precursor of human epidermal growth factor receptor
   5254..5278    -  protein_bind   attB2: mutant version of attB; recombination site for the Gateway® BP reaction BP Clonase™
   5331..5372    +  CDS            V5 tag: epitope tag from simian virus 5
   5498..5960    +  misc_feature   IRES: internal ribosome entry site (IRES) of the encephalomyocarditis virus (EMCV)
   5974..6693    +  CDS            EGFP: the original enhanced GFP (Yang et al., 1996) mammalian codon-optimized
   6707..7295    +  misc_feature   WPRE: woodchuck hepatitis virus posttranscriptional regulatory element
   7303..7368    +  CDS            nef (fragment): NEF_HV1Z2 - Experimental evidence at protein level: Swiss-Prot protein existence level 1. Extracellular Nef protein targets CD4(+) T-lymphocytes for apoptosis by interacting with CXCR4 surface receptors. From Human immunodeficiency virus type 1 group M subtype D (isolate Z2/CDC-Z34) (HIV-1).
   7370..7603    +  LTR            3' LTR (ΔU3): self-inactivating 3' long terminal repeat (LTR) from HIV-1
   7808..7912    +  promoter       AmpR promoter: bla
   7913..8773    +  CDS            AmpR: β-lactamase; bla; confers resistance to ampicillin, carbenicillin, and related antibiotics
   8944..9532    +  rep_origin     ori: high-copy-number ColE1/pMB1/pBR322/pUC origin of replication
   9715..9769    +  CDS            lacI (fragment): lac repressor; lacI; The lac repressor binds to the lac operator to inhibit transcription in E. coli. This inhibition can be relieved by adding lactose or isopropyl-β-D-thiogalactopyranoside (IPTG).
   9775..9868    +  rep_origin     SV40 ori (fragment): SV40 origin of replication
   9893..9930    +  CDS            lacI (fragment): lac repressor; lacI; The lac repressor binds to the lac operator to inhibit transcription in E. coli. This inhibition can be relieved by adding lactose or isopropyl-β-D-thiogalactopyranoside (IPTG).
   9943..9964    +  protein_bind   CAP binding site: CAP binding activates transcription in the presence of cAMP. E. coli catabolite activator protein
   9979..10009   +  promoter       lac promoter: promoter for the E. coli lac operon
  10013..10035   +  protein_bind   lac operator (fragment): The lac repressor binds to the lac operator to inhibit transcription in E. coli. This inhibition can be relieved by adding lactose or isopropyl-β-D-thiogalactopyranoside (IPTG). lac repressor encoded by lacI
  10067..10150   +  polyA_signal   SV40 poly(A) signal (fragment): SV40 polyadenylation signal
  10317..10646   +  CDS            nef (fragment): NEF_HV1BR - Experimental evidence at protein level: Swiss-Prot protein existence level 1. Extracellular Nef protein targets CD4(+) T-lymphocytes for apoptosis by interacting with CXCR4 surface receptors (PubMed:14990729). From Human immunodeficiency virus type 1 group M subtype B (isolate BRU/LAI) (HIV-1).
  10694..10951   +  LTR            5' LTR (truncated): truncated 5' long terminal repeat (LTR) from HIV-1
  10998..11123   +  misc_feature   HIV-1 Ψ: packaging signal of human immunodeficiency virus type 1
  11107..11445   +  CDS            HIV-1 gag (fragment): gag protein from human immunodeficiency virus 1; gag
  11620..11853   +  misc_feature   RRE: The Rev response element (RRE) of HIV-1 allows for Rev-dependent mRNA export from the nucleus to the cytoplasm.
