[The description below was written by a language model from this plasmid's Addgene catalogue record and pLannotate feature annotations shown in this document.]
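Description:
pHAGE-EGFR-G598V is an HIV-1-based lentiviral expression plasmid built on the pHAGE backbone for delivering a mutant human epidermal growth factor receptor into mammalian cells. It is propagated in E. coli through a high-copy ColE1/pUC-type origin and selected with ampicillin via the β-lactamase gene. The record lists a recombination-deficient strain for growth, as is common for LTR-containing plasmids. The viral portion carries a truncated 5' LTR, the Ψ packaging signal with an adjoining gag fragment, the Rev response element, the cPPT/CTS, and a self-inactivating ΔU3 3' LTR. The RNA genome can therefore be packaged when helper functions are supplied in trans, and the integrated provirus lacks LTR promoter activity. Short nef, Rev, lacI, lac promoter/operator and SV40 fragments in the annotation appear to be backbone remnants rather than functional parts.

The payload is driven by the constitutive human EF-1α promoter. The EGFR open reading frame, carrying the G598V substitution, was introduced by Gateway cloning and is flanked by attB1 and attB2 sites. A V5 epitope tag lies downstream of attB2, but the record does not state whether it is fused in frame to the receptor or separated from it by a stop codon. An EMCV IRES then directs translation of EGFP from the same transcript, so green fluorescence marks transduced cells expressing the cassette. A WPRE before the 3' LTR enhances transcript stability and expression. The table shows no mammalian drug-selection marker. According to the record, the plasmid serves for lentiviral expression of EGFR G598V, and it comes from a study that systematically assessed the functional effects of somatic cancer mutations.
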