Addgene plasmid #116252: pHAGE-EGFR-G598V
Purpose: Lentiviral expression of EGFR G598V
Depositing lab: Gordon Mills & Kenneth Scott. Publication: Systematic Functional Annotation of Somatic Mutations in Cancer. Ng PK, Li J, Jeong KJ, Shao S, Chen H, Tsang YH, Sengupta S, Wang Z, Bhavana VH, Tran R, Soewito S, Minussi DC, Moreno D, Kong K, Dogruluk T, Lu H, Gao J, Tokheim C, Zhou DC, Johnson AM, Zeng J, Ip CKM, Ju Z, Wester M, Yu S, Li Y, Vellano CP, Schultz N, Karchin R, Ding L, Lu Y, Cheung LWT, Chen K, Shaw KR, Meric-Bernstam F, Scott KL, Yi S, Sahni N, Liang H, Mills GB. Cancer Cell. 2018 Mar 12;33(3):450-462.e10. doi: 10.1016/j.ccell.2018.01.021. PubMed 29533785.
Backbone
  Vector backbone: pHAGE
  Vector type: Lentiviral
Growth in bacteria
  Bacterial resistance: Ampicillin, 100 μg/mL
  Growth temperature: 37°C
  Growth strain: Stbl3
  Copy number: High Copy
Gene/Insert
  Gene/Insert name: EGFR
  Species: H. sapiens (human)
  Mutation: G598V
  Entrez Gene: EGFR (a.k.a. ERBB, ERBB1, ERRP, HER1, NISBD2, PIG61, mENA)
  Cloning method: Gateway Cloning
Terms and licenses: Academic/Nonprofit Terms; Industry Terms: Not Available to Industry
How to cite: pHAGE-EGFR-G598V was a gift from Gordon Mills & Kenneth Scott (Addgene plasmid # 116252)
