>Addgene plasmid #116252 | pHAGE-EGFR-G598V | depositor partial sequence | sequence record 219126 | insert
ATGCGACCCTCCGGGACGGCCGGGGCAGCGCTCCTGGCGCTGCTGGCTGCGCTCTGCCCGGCGAGTCGGG
CTCTGGAGGAAAAGAAAGTTTGCCAAGGCACGAGTAACAAGCTCACGCAGTTGGGCACTTTTGAAGATCA
TTTTCTCAGCCTCCAGAGGATGTTCAATAACTGTGAGGTGGTCCTTGGGAATTTGGAAATTACCTATGTG
CAGAGGAATTATGATCTTTCCTTCTTAAAGACCATCCAGGAGGTGGCTGGTTATGTCCTCATTGCCCTCA
ACACAGTGGAGCGAATTCCTTTGGAAAACCTGCAGATCATCAGAGGAAATATGTACTACGAAAATTCCTA
TGCCTTAGCAGTCTTATCTAACTATGATGCAAATAAAACCGGACTGAAGGAGCTGCCCATGAGAAATTTA
CAGGAAATCCTGCATGGCGCCGTGCGGTTCAGCAACAACCCTGCCCTGTGCAACGTGGAGAGCATCCAGT
GGCGGGACATAGTCAGCAGTGACTTTCTCAGCAACATGTCGATGGACTTCCAGAACCACCTGGGCAGCTG
CCAAAAGTGTGATCCAAGCTGTCCCAATGGGAGCTGCTGGGGTGCAGGAGAGGAGAACTGCCAGAAACTG
ACCAAAATCATCTGTGCCCAGCAGTGCTCCGGGCGCTGCCGTGGCAAGTCCCCCAGTGACTGCTGCCACA
ACCAGTGTGCTGCAGGCTGCACAGGCCCCCGGGAGAGCGACTGCCTGGTCTGCCGCAAATTCCGAGACGA
AGCCACGTGCAAGGACACCTGCCCCCCACTCATGCTCTACAACCCCACCACGTACCAGATGGATGTGAAC
CCCGAGGGCAAATACAGCTTTGGTGCCACCTGCGTGAAGAAGTGTCCCCGTAATTATGTGGTGACAGATC
ACGGCTCGTGCGTCCGAGCCTGTGGGGCCGACAGCTATGAGATGGAGGAAGACGGCGTCCGCAAGTGTAA
GAAGTGCGAAGGGCCTTGCCGCAAAGTGTGTAACGGAATAGGTATTGGTGAATTTAAAGACTCACTCTCC
ATAAATGCTACGAATATTAAACACTTCAAAAACTGCACCTCCATCAGTGGCGATCTCCACATCCTGCCGG
TGGCATTTAGGGGTGACTCCTTCACACATACTCCTCCTCTGGATCCACAGGAACTGGATATTCTGAAAAC
CGTAAAGGAAATCACAGGGTTTTTGCTGATTCAGGCTTGGCCTGAAAACAGGACGGACCTCCATGCCTTT
GAGAACCTAGAAATCATACGCGGCAGGACCAAGCAACATGGTCAGTTTTCTCTTGCAGTCGTCAGCCTGA
ACATAACATCCTTGGGATTACGCTCCCTCAAGGAGATAAGTGATGGAGATGTGATAATTTCAGGAAACAA
AAATTTGTGCTATGCAAATACAATAAACTGGAAAAAACTGTTTGGGACCTCCGGTCAGAAAACCAAAATT
ATAAGCAACAGAGGTGAAAACAGCTGCAAGGCCACAGGCCAGGTCTGCCATGCCTTGTGCTCCCCCGAGG
GCTGCTGGGGCCCGGAGCCCAGGGACTGCGTCTCTTGCCGGAATGTCAGCCGAGGCAGGGAATGCGTGGA
CAAGTGCAACCTTCTGGAGGGTGAGCCAAGGGAGTTTGTGGAGAACTCTGAGTGCATACAGTGCCACCCA
GAGTGCCTGCCTCAGGCCATGAACATCACCTGCACAGGACGGGGACCAGACAACTGTATCCAGTGTGCCC
ACTACATTGACGGCCCCCACTGCGTCAAGACCTGCCCGGCAGTAGTCATGGGAGAAAACAACACCCTGGT
CTGGAAGTACGCAGACGCCGGCCATGTGTGCCACCTGTGCCATCCAAACTGCACCTACGGATGCACTGGG
CCAGGTCTTGAAGGCTGTCCAACGAATGGGCCTAAGATCCCGTCCATCGCCACTGGGATGGTGGGGGCCC
TCCTCTTGCTGCTGGTGGTGGCCCTGGGGATCGGCCTCTTCATGCGAAGGCGCCACATCGTTCGGAAGCG
CACGCTGCGGAGGCTGCTGCAGGAGAGGGAGCTTGTGGAGCCTCTTACACCCAGT
[981 nt withheld, positions 2086-3066]
TTCTTCAGCAGCCCCTCCACGTCACGGACTCCCCTCCTGAGCTCTCTGAGTGCAACCAGCAACAATTCCA
CCGTGGCTTGCATTGATAGAAATGGGCTGCAAAGCTGTCCCATCAAGGAAGACAGCTTCTTGCAGCGATA
CAGCTCAGACCCCACAGGCGCCTTGACTGAGGACAGCATAGACGACACCTTCCTCCCAGTGCCTGAATAC
ATAAACCAGTCCGTTCCCAAAAGGCCCGCTGGCTCTGTGCAGAATCCTGTCTATCACAATCAGCCTCTGA
ACCCCGCGCCCAGCAGAGACCCACACTACCAGGACCCCCACAGCACTGCAGTGGGCAACCCCGAGTATCT
CAACACTGTCCAGCCCACCTGTGTCAACAGCACATTCGACAGCCCTGCCCACTGGGCCCAGAAAGGCAGC
CACCAAATTAGCCTGGACAACCCTGACTACCAGCAGGACTTCTTTCCCAAGGAAGCCAAGCCAAATGGCA
TCTTTAAGGGCTCCACAGCTGAAAATGCAGAATACCTAAGGGTCGCGCCACAAAGCAGTGAATTTATTGG
AGCATGA
